Addgene plasmid #235166: pSIBR-Int4-Cas9-NT
Purpose: Expresses the SIBR-Int4-Cas9 system and a NT sgRNA
Depositing lab: Constantinos Patinios. Depositing organization: Vilnius University. Publication: Streamlined and efficient genome editing in Cupriavidus necator H16 using an optimised SIBR-Cas system. Della Valle S, Orsi E, Creutzburg SCA, Jansen LFM, Pentari EN, Beisel CL, Steel H, Nikel PI, Staals RHJ, Claassens NJ, van der Oost J, Huang WE, Patinios C. Trends Biotechnol. 2025 Jun;43(6):1470-1491. doi: 10.1016/j.tibtech.2025.02.006. Epub 2025 Mar 13. PubMed 40087133.
Backbone
  Vector backbone: pBBR1
  Vector type: Bacterial Expression
Growth in bacteria
  Bacterial resistance: Kanamycin, 50 μg/mL
  Growth temperature: 37°C
  Growth strain: DH5alpha
  Copy number: Unknown
Gene/Insert
  Gene/Insert name: SIBR-Int4-Cas9
Terms and licenses: Academic/Nonprofit Terms; Industry Terms: Not Available to Industry
Depositor comments: Please visit https://doi.org/10.1101/2024.11.24.625072 for bioRxiv preprint.
How to cite: pSIBR-Int4-Cas9-NT was a gift from Constantinos Patinios (Addgene plasmid # 235166 ; http://n2t.net/addgene:235166 ; RRID:Addgene_235166)
