[The description below was written by a language model from this plasmid's Addgene catalogue record and pLannotate feature annotations shown in this document.]
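Description:
pSIBR-Int4-Cas9-NT is a bacterial expression plasmid built on the broad-host-range pBBR1 backbone. It carries the pBBR1 oriV together with the pBBR1 Rep protein coding sequence (annotated as a fragment), which allows replication in a wide range of Gram-negative bacteria as well as in E. coli cloning strains. Selection is by kanamycin through the aphA1 (nptI) aminoglycoside phosphotransferase gene. The copy number is not recorded.

The payload is the SIBR-Int4-Cas9 system. A lac UV5 promoter sits upstream of a group I catalytic intron, which lies immediately before the annotated Streptococcus pyogenes cas9 coding sequence; this spans the numbering origin of the circular record and ends in a C-terminal 6xHis tag. In the SIBR design, the self-splicing intron interrupts the start of the nuclease transcript, so functional Cas9 is produced only once the intron has been excised. This arrangement is intended to keep nuclease expression tightly controlled. The record does not describe what distinguishes the "Int4" variant or what triggers splicing. A second lac UV5 promoter drives a single guide RNA made of a short spacer region and the S. pyogenes gRNA scaffold. According to the stated purpose this guide is non-targeting (NT). An rrnB T1 terminator lies on the opposite strand between the replication origin and the Cas9 promoter, probably insulating the cassette from neighbouring transcription.

The associated publication concerns streamlined genome editing in Cupriavidus necator H16 with an optimised SIBR-Cas system. With its non-targeting guide, this plasmid most plausibly serves as a negative control and possibly as a parent for targeting derivatives, though the record does not say so explicitly.
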