Features (pLannotate 1.2.2; 10 found; start..end, strand, type, name):
   4102..4119    +  CDS            6xHis: 6xHis affinity tag
   4198..4228    +  promoter       lac UV5 promoter: E. coli lac promoter with an "up" mutation
   4264..4339    +  misc_RNA       gRNA scaffold: guide RNA scaffold for the Streptococcus pyogenes CRISPR/Cas9 system
   4624..5436    +  CDS            aphA1: KKA1_ECOLX - Also known as nptI. Protein inferred from homology: Swiss-Prot protein existence level 3. Resistance to kanamycin and structurally-related aminoglycosides, including amikacin. From Escherichia coli.
   5511..6172    -  CDS            pBBR1 Rep (fragment): replication protein for the broad-host-range plasmid pBBR1 from Bordetella bronchiseptica
   6173..6944    -  rep_origin     pBBR1 oriV: replication origin of the broad-host-range plasmid pBBR1 from Bordetella bronchiseptica; requires the pBBR1 Rep protein for replication
   7059..7145    -  terminator     rrnB T1 terminator: Escherichia coli rrnB; transcription terminator T1 from the E. coli rrnB gene
   7189..7219    +  promoter       lac UV5 promoter: E. coli lac promoter with an "up" mutation
   7278..7525    +  ncRNA          Intron gpI: Accession: RF00028 - Group I catalytic intron
   7575..4101    +  CDS            cas9 (across the origin): CAS9_STRP1 - Also known as csn1 From Streptococcus pyogenes serotype M1.
>Addgene plasmid #235166 | pSIBR-Int4-Cas9-NT | addgene full sequence | sequence record 483779 | Addgene NGS Result
GACAAAAAGTACTCGATTGGGCTCGACATCGGGACCAACTCCGTTGGGTGGGCTGTTATCACCGACGAGT
ACAAAGTCCCTTCGAAGAAATTTAAAGTCTTGGGGAACACCGATCGTCATAGCATCAAGAAGAACCTTAT
TGGAGCGCTTCTCTTCGATAGCGGGGAAACCGCTGAGGCTACCCGGTTGAAGCGAACCGCGCGGAGGAGG
TACACCCGGCGAAAAAACCGGATCTGCTACCTTCAGGAAATCTTCTCGAACGAAATGGCTAAGGTTGACG
ACAGCTTTTTCCACCGTCTTGAGGAATCGTTCCTTGTTGAGGAGGATAAAAAACACGAGCGGCACCCCAT
CTTCGGGAACATTGTTGACGAGGTCGCGTACCACGAAAAGTACCCCACCATCTACCACTTGCGTAAGAAG
CTTGTTGACTCGACCGACAAGGCTGACCTTCGTCTCATCTACCTTGCACTCGCTCACATGATCAAATTCC
GGGGGCACTTCCTTATCGAAGGGGACCTCAACCCCGACAACAGCGACGTTGATAAGCTTTTCATCCAGCT
TGTTCAGACGTACAACCAGCTCTTCGAGGAGAACCCCATCAACGCTAGCGGGGTTGACGCGAAGGCTATC
CTTTCGGCTCGTCTTAGCAAGTCGAGGCGTCTCGAGAACTTGATCGCGCAGTTGCCTGGGGAAAAAAAGA
ACGGGCTCTTCGGAAACTTGATCGCGCTTTCGCTTGGGCTTACGCCCAACTTCAAGTCGAACTTCGACCT
TGCTGAGGACGCGAAGCTCCAGCTTTCGAAGGACACCTACGACGACGACCTCGACAACCTCCTTGCTCAG
ATCGGGGACCAGTACGCGGACCTTTTCCTTGCTGCGAAAAACCTCTCGGACGCGATCCTCCTTTCGGACA
TCCTTAGGGTTAACACCGAGATTACCAAAGCGCCTCTTTCGGCGTCGATGATCAAGCGTTACGACGAGCA
CCACCAGGATCTTACCCTTCTCAAGGCGCTCGTCCGTCAGCAGCTTCCCGAGAAATACAAGGAGATCTTC
TTCGACCAGTCGAAGAACGGGTACGCTGGGTACATCGACGGAGGGGCGTCCCAGGAGGAGTTCTACAAGT
TCATCAAGCCCATCCTCGAGAAGATGGACGGGACCGAAGAGCTCCTTGTTAAGCTTAACCGGGAGGACCT
TTTGCGTAAACAGCGAACGTTCGATAACGGGTCGATCCCTCACCAGATCCATCTTGGGGAATTGCACGCG
ATCCTTAGGAGGCAGGAGGATTTCTACCCCTTCCTCAAGGATAACCGGGAAAAAATCGAGAAGATCCTTA
CCTTCCGTATCCCCTACTACGTCGGGCCCCTTGCTCGGGGGAACAGCCGGTTCGCTTGGATGACCCGAAA
ATCGGAGGAGACCATCACGCCCTGGAACTTCGAGGAGGTCGTTGACAAGGGGGCGTCGGCGCAGTCGTTC
ATCGAGCGTATGACCAACTTCGACAAGAACCTTCCCAACGAGAAGGTTCTTCCCAAGCACAGCCTTCTTT
ACGAATACTTCACGGTCTACAACGAGCTTACCAAAGTTAAGTACGTCACCGAGGGGATGCGTAAGCCCGC
TTTCCTTTCGGGGGAGCAGAAAAAGGCAATCGTCGACCTCTTGTTTAAGACCAACCGTAAGGTTACGGTC
AAACAGCTCAAGGAGGACTACTTTAAGAAGATTGAGTGCTTCGACAGCGTCGAGATCTCGGGGGTCGAGG
ACAGGTTCAACGCGTCGCTCGGGACGTACCACGACCTTCTTAAGATCATCAAGGACAAGGACTTCCTTGA
CAACGAGGAGAACGAGGACATCCTCGAAGACATCGTCCTCACCCTTACGCTCTTCGAGGACAGGGAAATG
ATCGAAGAGAGGCTTAAGACCTACGCGCATTTGTTCGACGACAAAGTTATGAAGCAGCTTAAGCGGCGTC
GGTACACCGGGTGGGGGCGGCTTTCGCGTAAGCTTATCAACGGGATCAGGGACAAACAGTCGGGGAAGAC
CATTCTCGACTTCCTTAAGTCGGACGGGTTCGCAAACCGTAACTTCATGCAGTTGATCCACGACGACAGC
CTTACCTTCAAGGAGGATATCCAGAAGGCTCAGGTTTCGGGGCAGGGGGACAGCCTCCACGAGCACATCG
CTAACCTCGCGGGGTCCCCCGCGATCAAGAAGGGGATCCTCCAGACCGTTAAGGTCGTCGACGAGCTTGT
TAAGGTTATGGGACGACACAAACCCGAGAACATCGTCATCGAGATGGCTCGGGAGAACCAGACCACCCAG
AAAGGGCAGAAGAACTCCCGTGAACGGATGAAGCGTATCGAGGAGGGGATCAAGGAGCTCGGGAGCCAGA
TCCTTAAGGAACACCCCGTCGAGAACACCCAGCTTCAGAACGAGAAATTGTACTTGTACTACTTGCAGAA
CGGGAGGGATATGTACGTTGATCAGGAGCTCGACATCAACCGGCTCAGCGACTACGACGTTGACCATATC
GTCCCCCAGAGCTTTCTTAAGGATGACTCGATTGATAACAAAGTTCTCACGCGGTCGGACAAGAACCGGG
GGAAGTCCGACAACGTCCCCAGCGAGGAGGTTGTTAAGAAAATGAAGAACTACTGGAGGCAGCTTCTTAA
CGCAAAACTCATCACCCAGCGGAAATTCGACAACCTCACGAAGGCGGAGCGGGGGGGGCTTAGCGAGCTT
GACAAGGCGGGGTTCATCAAGCGTCAGCTTGTCGAGACCCGTCAGATCACCAAACACGTTGCTCAGATCC
TTGACAGCCGTATGAACACCAAGTACGACGAGAACGACAAGCTTATCCGTGAAGTCAAGGTTATCACGCT
CAAGTCGAAGCTCGTCTCGGATTTTCGTAAGGACTTTCAGTTTTACAAGGTTCGGGAAATCAACAACTAC
CACCACGCACACGACGCTTACCTTAACGCAGTTGTCGGGACCGCGCTTATCAAAAAGTACCCCAAGCTTG
AGTCCGAATTCGTTTACGGGGACTACAAGGTCTACGACGTCCGGAAGATGATCGCGAAATCGGAACAGGA
GATTGGGAAGGCTACGGCTAAGTACTTTTTCTACTCGAACATCATGAACTTTTTTAAGACCGAGATCACC
CTTGCTAACGGGGAAATCCGTAAGCGTCCCCTTATCGAGACCAACGGAGAGACCGGGGAGATCGTTTGGG
ACAAGGGACGTGACTTCGCAACCGTTCGTAAGGTTCTTTCCATGCCTCAGGTTAACATCGTTAAAAAGAC
CGAGGTTCAGACCGGGGGGTTTTCCAAAGAATCGATCCTCCCCAAGAGGAACTCCGATAAACTTATCGCG
CGGAAGAAGGATTGGGACCCCAAGAAGTACGGGGGGTTCGACAGCCCCACGGTTGCGTACTCGGTTCTTG
TTGTCGCGAAAGTTGAGAAGGGAAAGTCCAAAAAACTCAAGTCCGTCAAGGAACTCCTTGGAATCACCAT
CATGGAGAGGAGCTCCTTCGAGAAGAACCCTATCGATTTCCTCGAGGCGAAGGGGTACAAAGAGGTCAAG
AAGGATCTCATCATCAAGCTTCCCAAGTACAGCCTTTTCGAACTCGAGAACGGGCGGAAGCGAATGTTGG
CGAGCGCAGGGGAGCTCCAGAAGGGGAACGAATTGGCGTTGCCCTCCAAGTACGTTAACTTCCTCTACCT
CGCGAGCCACTACGAGAAACTTAAAGGGAGCCCCGAGGACAACGAGCAGAAGCAGCTTTTCGTTGAACAG
CACAAACACTACCTCGACGAAATCATCGAACAGATCAGCGAGTTCTCGAAACGGGTCATCCTCGCTGACG
CAAACCTCGACAAGGTCCTTAGCGCTTACAACAAGCACAGGGATAAGCCCATTCGGGAGCAGGCTGAGAA
CATCATCCACCTCTTCACGCTTACGAACCTTGGGGCGCCTGCGGCGTTCAAGTACTTCGACACCACCATC
GACCGGAAGCGTTACACGTCGACCAAGGAGGTCCTCGACGCAACCCTTATCCACCAGTCCATCACCGGGC
TTTACGAGACCCGTATCGACCTTAGCCAGCTTGGGGGGGATCACCATCACCATCACCATTAGCGGCCGCA
TAATGATGTGTTATCATTGATGCGAGGTCGCCTATACCTCCCCGCTTCGGCGGGGTTTTTTCCCGGGTTT
ACACTTTATGCTTCCGGCTCGTATAATGGATGGCAGGTGCCCCAACCCTACCCACCTGCTAGAGTTTTAG
AGCTAGAAATAGCAAGTTAAAATAAGGCTAGTCCGTTATCAACTTGAAAAAGTGGCACCGAGTCGGTGCT
TTGATCCGGTGGATGACCTTTTGAATGACCTTTAATAGATTATATTACTAATTAATTGGGGACCCTAGAG
GTCCCCTTTTTTATTTTAAAAATTTTTTCACAAAACGGTTTACAAGCATAAAGCTTGCTCAATCAATCAC
CGTCGACCTCGTCTCCCCGCTTCGGCGGGGTTTTTTCCTAGGTTGTGTCTCAAAATCTCTGATGTTACAT
TGCACAAGATAAAAATATATCATCATGAACAATAAAACTGTCTGCTTACATAAACAGTAATACAAGGGGT
GTTATGAGCCATATTCAGCGTGAAACGAGCTGTAGCCGTCCGCGTCTGAACAGCAACATGGATGCGGATC
TGTATGGCTATAAATGGGCGCGTGATAACGTGGGTCAGAGCGGCGCGACCATTTATCGTCTGTATGGCAA
ACCGGATGCGCCGGAACTGTTTCTGAAACATGGCAAAGGCAGCGTGGCGAACGATGTGACCGATGAAATG
GTGCGTCTGAACTGGCTGACCGAATTTATGCCGCTGCCGACCATTAAACATTTTATTCGCACCCCGGATG
ATGCGTGGCTGCTGACCACCGCGATTCCGGGCAAAACCGCGTTTCAGGTGCTGGAAGAATATCCGGATAG
CGGCGAAAACATTGTGGATGCGCTGGCCGTGTTTCTGCGTCGTCTGCATAGCATTCCGGTGTGCAACTGC
CCGTTTAACAGCGATCGTGTGTTTCGTCTGGCCCAGGCGCAGAGCCGTATGAACAACGGCCTGGTGGATG
CGAGCGATTTTGATGATGAACGTAACGGCTGGCCGGTGGAACAGGTGTGGAAAGAAATGCATAAACTGCT
GCCGTTTAGCCCGGATAGCGTGGTGACCCACGGCGATTTTAGCCTGGATAACCTGATTTTCGATGAAGGC
AAACTGATTGGCTGCATTGATGTGGGCCGTGTGGGCATTGCGGATCGTTATCAGGATCTGGCCATTCTGT
GGAACTGCCTGGGCGAATTTAGCCCGAGCCTGCAAAAACGTCTGTTTCAGAAATATGGCATTGATAATCC
GGATATGAACAAACTGCAATTTCATCTGATGCTGGATGAATTTTTCTAATAATTAATTGGACCGCGGTCC
GAGAGACGCATGGCAGTATCTCAGACTGTGTATCGGCACGTCTCACTACTTACCGGCGCGGCAGCGTTAC
CCGTGTCGGCGGCTCCAACGGCTCGCCATCGTCCAGAAAACACGGCTCATCGGGCATCGGCAGGCGCTGC
TGCCCGCGCCGTTCCCATTCCTCCGTTTCGGTCAAGGCTGGCAGGTCTGGTTCCATGCCCGGAATGCCGG
GCTGGCTGGGCGGCTCCTCGCCGGGGCCGGTCGGTAGTTGCTGCTCGCCCGGATACAGGGTCGGGATGCG
GCGCAGGTCGCCATGCCCCAACAGCGATTCGTCCTGGTCGTCGTGATCAACCACCACGGCGGCACTGAAC
ACCGACAGGCGCAACTGGTCGCGGGGCTGGCCCCACGCCACGCGGTCATTGACCACGTAGGCCGACACGG
TGCCGGGGCCGTTGAGCTTCACGACGGAGATCCAGCGCTCGGCCACCAAGTCCTTGACTGCGTATTGGAC
CGTCCGCAAAGAACGTCCGATGAGCTTGGAAAGTGTTTTCTGGCTGACCACCACGGCGTTCTGGTGGCCC
ATCTGCGCCACGAGGTGATGCAGCAGCATTGCCGCCGTGGGTTTCCTCGCAATAAGCCCGGCCCACGCCT
CATGCGCTTTGCGTTCCGTTTGCACCCAGTGACCGGGCTTGTTCTTGGCTTGAATGCCGATTTCTCTGGA
CTGCGTGGCCATGCTTATCTCCATGCGGTAGGGGTGCCGCACGGTTGCGGCACCATGCGCAATCAGCTGC
AACTTTTCGGCAGCGCGACAACAATTATGCGTTGCGTAAAAGTGGCAGTCAATTACAGATTTTCTTTAAC
CTACGCAATGAGCTATTGCGGGGGGTGCCGCAATGAGCTGTTGCGTACCCCCCTTTTTTAAGTTGTTGAT
TTTTAAGTCTTTCGCATTTCGCCCTATATCTAGTTCTTTGGTGCCCAAAGAAGGGCACCCCTGCGGGGTT
CCCCCACGCCTTCGGCGCGGCTCCCCCTCCGGCAAAAAGTGGCCCCTCCGGGGCTTGTTGATCGACTGCG
CGGCCTTCGGCCTTGCCCAAGGTGGCGCTGCCCCCTTGGAACCCCCGCACTCGCCGCCGTGAGGCTCGGG
GGGCAGGCGGGCGGGCTTCGCCCTTCGACTGCCCCCACTCGCATAGGCTTGGGTCGTTCCAGGCGCGTCA
AGGCCAAGCCGCTGCGCGGTCGCTGCGCGAGCCTTGACCCGCCTTCCACTTGGTGTCCAACCGGCAAGCG
AAGCGCGCAGGCCGCAGGCCGGAGGCTTTTCCCCAGAGAAAATTAAAAAAATTGATGGGGCAAGGCCGCA
GGCCGCGCAGTTGGAGCCGGTGGGTATGTGGTCGAAGGCTGGGTAGCCGGTGGGCAATCCCTGTGGTCAA
GCTCGTGGGCAGGCGCAGCCTGTCCATCAGCTTGTCCAGCAGGGTTGTCCACGGGCCGAGCGAAGCGAGC
CAGCCGGTGGCCGCTCGCGGCCATCGTCCACATATCCACGGGCTGGCAAGGGAGCGCAGCGACCGCGCAG
GGCGAAGCCCGGAGAGCAAGCCCGTAGGGGGGGCGCGCCCAGCTGTCTAGGGCGGCGGATTTGTCCTACT
CAGGAGAGCGTTCACCGACAAACAACAGATAAAACGAAAGGCCCAGTCTTTCGACTGAGCCTTTCGTTTT
ATTTGATGCCTTTAATTAAAGCGGATAACAATTTCACACAGGAGGCCGTTTACACTTTATGCTTCCGGCT
CGTATAATGTGTGGGGAAACCACAACGGTTTCCCTCTAGAAATAATTTTGTTTAACTATAAGAAGGAGAT
ATACATATGTCCTCTGGTTAATTGAGGCCTGAGTATAAGGTGACTTATACTTGTAATCTATCTAAACGGG
GAACCTCTCTAGTAGACAATCCCGTGCTAAATTGATACCAGCATCGTCTTGATGCCCTTGGCAGCATAAA
TGCCTAACGACTATCCCTTTGGGGAGTAGGGTCAAGTGACTCGAAACGATAGACAACTTGCTTTAACAAG
TTGGAGATATAGTCTGCTCTGCATGGTGACATGCAGCTGGATATAATTCCGGGGTAAGATTAACGACCTT
ATCTGAACATAATGCTA
